>Addgene plasmid #187615 | AAV-Ef1a-InteinC-CreC | addgene full sequence | sequence record 367452 | Addgene NGS Result
TTTGCTGGCCTTTTGCTCACATGTCCTGCAGGCAGCTGCGCGCTCGCTCGCTCACTGAGGCCGCCCGGGC
GTCGGGCGACCTTTGGTCGCCCGGCCTCAGTGAGCGAGCGAGCGCGCAGAGAGGGAGTGGCCAACTCCAT
CACTAGGGGTTCCTGCGGCCGCACGCGTAAGCTTTGCAAAGATGGATAAAGTTTTAAACAGAGAGGAATC
TTTGCAGCTAATGGACCTTCTAGGTCTTGAAAGGAGTGGGAATTGGCTCCGGTGCCCGTCAGTGGGCAGA
GCGCACATCGCCCACAGTCCCCGAGAAGTTGGGGGGAGGGGTCGGCAATTGAACCGGTGCCTAGAGAAGG
TGGCGCGGGGTAAACTGGGAAAGTGATGTCGTGTACTGGCTCCGCCTTTTTCCCGAGGGTGGGGGAGAAC
CGTATATAAGTGCAGTAGTCGCCGTGAACGTTCTTTTTCGCAACGGGTTTGCCGCCAGAACACAGGTAAG
TGCCGTGTGTGGTTCCCGCGGGCCTGGCCTCTTTACGGGTTATGGCCCTTGCGTGCCTTGAATTACTTCC
ACCTGGCTGCAGTACGTGATTCTTGATCCCGAGCTTCGGGTTGGAAGTGGGTGGGAGAGTTCGAGGCCTT
GCGCTTAAGGAGCCCCTTCGCCTCGTGCTTGAGTTGAGGCCTGGCCTGGGCGCTGGGGCCGCCGCGTGCG
AATCTGGTGGCACCTTCGCGCCTGTCTCGCTGCTTTCGATAAGTCTCTAGCCATTTAAAATTTTTGATGA
CCTGCTGCGACGCTTTTTTTCTGGCAAGATAGTCTTGTAAATGCGGGCCAAGATCTGCACACTGGTATTT
CGGTTTTTGGGGCCGCGGGCGGCGACGGGGCCCGTGCGTCCCAGCGCACATGTTCGGCGAGGCGGGGCCT
GCGAGCGCGGCCACCGAGAATCGGACGGGGGTAGTCTCAAGCTGGCCGGCCTGCTCTGGTGCCTGGCCTC
GCGCCGCCGTGTATCGCCCCGCCCTGGGCGGCAAGGCTGGCCCGGTCGGCACCAGTTGCGTGAGCGGAAA
GATGGCCGCTTCCCGGCCCTGCTGCAGGGAGCTCAAAATGGAGGACGCGGCGCTCGGGAGAGCGGGCGGG
TGAGTCACCCACACAAAGGAAAAGGGCCTTTCCGTCCTCAGCCGTCGCTTCATGTGACTCCACGGAGTAC
CGGGCGCCGTCCAGGCACCTCGATTAGTTCTCGAGCTTTTGGAGTACGTCGTCTTTAGGTTGGGGGGAGG
GGTTTTATGCGATGGAGTTTCCCCACACTGAGTGGGTGGAGACTGAAGTTAGGCCAGCTTGGCACTTGAT
GTAATTCTCCTTGGAATTTGCCCTTTTTGAGTTTGGATCTTGGTTCATTCTCAAGCCTCAGACAGTGGTT
CAAAGTTTTTTTCTTCCATTTCAGGTGTCGTGAGGTACCGGATCTATGGTTAAAGTTATCGGTCGTCGTT
CCCTCGGAGTGCAAAGAATATTTGATATTGGTCTTCCCCAAGACCATAATTTTCTGCTAGCCAATGGGGC
GATCGCCGCCAATTGTTTTAACAAATCCAACCGGAAATGGTTTCCCGCAGAACCTGAAGATGTTCGCGAT
TATCTTCTATATCTTCAGGCGCGCGGTCTGGCAGTAAAAACTATCCAGCAACATTTGGGCCAGCTAAACA
TGCTTCATCGTCGGTCCGGGCTGCCACGACCAAGTGACAGCAATGCTGTTTCACTGGTTATGCGGCGGAT
CCGAAAAGAAAACGTTGATGCCGGTGAACGTGCAAAACAGGCTCTAGCGTTCGAACGCACTGATTTCGAC
CAGGTTCGTTCACTCATGGAAAATAGCGATCGCTGCCAGGATATACGTAATCTGGCATTTCTGGGGATTG
CTTATAACACCCTGTTACGTATAGCCGAAATTGCCAGGATCAGGGTTAAAGATATCTCACGTACTGACGG
TGGGAGAATGTTAATCCATATTGGCAGAACGAAAACGCTGGTTAGCACCGCAGGTGTAGAGAAGGCACTT
AGCCTGGGGGTAACTAAACTGGTCGAGCGATGGATTTCCGTCTCTGGTGTAGCTGATGATCCGAATAACT
ACCTGTTTTGCCGGGTCAGAAAAAATGGTGTTGCCGCGCCATCTGCCACCAGCCAGCTATCAACTCGCGC
CCTGGAAGGGATTTTTGAAGCAACTCATCGATTGATTTACGGCGCTAAGGATGACTCTGGTCAGAGATAC
CTGGCCTGGTCTGGACACAGTGCCCGTGTCGGAGCCGCGCGAGATATGGCCCGCGCTGGAGTTTCAATAC
CGGAGATCATGCAAGCTGGTGGCTGGACCAATGTAAATATTGTCATGAACTATATCCGTAACCTGGATAG
TGAAACAGGGGCAATGGTGCGCCTGCTGGAAGATGGCGATTAGGAATTCGATATCAAGCTTATCGATAAT
CAACCTCTGGATTACAAAATTTGTGAAAGATTGACTGGTATTCTTAACTATGTTGCTCCTTTTACGCTAT
GTGGATACGCTGCTTTAATGCCTTTGTATCATGCTATTGCTTCCCGTATGGCTTTCATTTTCTCCTCCTT
GTATAAATCCTGGTTGCTGTCTCTTTATGAGGAGTTGTGGCCCGTTGTCAGGCAACGTGGCGTGGTGTGC
ACTGTGTTTGCTGACGCAACCCCCACTGGTTGGGGCATTGCCACCACCTGTCAGCTCCTTTCCGGGACTT
TCGCTTTCCCCCTCCCTATTGCCACGGCGGAACTCATCGCCGCCTGCCTTGCCCGCTGCTGGACAGGGGC
TCGGCTGTTGGGCACTGACAATTCCGTGGTGTTGTCGGGGAAATCATCGTCCTTTCCTTGGCTGCTCGCC
TATGTTGCCACCTGGATTCTGCGCGGGACGTCCTTCTGCTACGTCCCTTCGGCCCTCAATCCAGCGGACC
TTCCTTCCCGCGGCCTGCTGCCGGCTCTGCGGCCTCTTCCGCGTCTTCGCCTTCGCCCTCAGACGAGTCG
GATCTCCCTTTGGGCCGCCTCCCCGCATCGATACCGAGCGCTGCTCGAGAGATCTACGGGTGGCATCCCT
GTGACCCCTCCCCAGTGCCTCTCCTGGCCCTGGAAGTTGCCACTCCAGTGCCCACCAGCCTTGTCCTAAT
AAAATTAAGTTGCATCATTTTGTCTGACTAGGTGTCCTTCTATAATATTATGGGGTGGAGGGGGGTGGTA
TGGAGCAAGGGGCAAGTTGGGAAGACAACCTGTAGGGCCTGCGGGGTCTATTGGGAACCAAGCTGGAGTG
CAGTGGCACAATCTTGGCTCACTGCAATCTCCGCCTCCTGGGTTCAAGCGATTCTCCTGCCTCAGCCTCC
CGAGTTGTTGGGATTCCAGGCATGCATGACCAGGCTCAGCTAATTTTTGTTTTTTTGGTAGAGACGGGGT
TTCACCATATTGGCCAGGCTGGTCTCCAACTCCTAATCTCAGGTGATCTACCCACCTTGGCCTCCCAAAT
TGCTGGGATTACAGGCGTGAACCACTGCTCCCTTCCCTGTCCTTCTGATTTTGTAGGTAACCACGTGCGG
ACCGAGCGGCCGCAGGAACCCCTAGTGATGGAGTTGGCCACTCCCTCTCTGCGCGCTCGCTCGCTCACTG
AGGCCGGGCGACCAAAGGTCGCCCGACGCCCGGGCTTTGCCCGGGCGGCCTCAGTGAGCGAGCGAGCGCG
CAGCTGCCTGCAGGGGCGCCTGATGCGGTATTTTCTCCTTACGCATCTGTGCGGTATTTCACACCGCATA
[95 nt withheld, positions 3781-3875]
T
[46 nt withheld, positions 3877-3922]
C
[141 nt withheld, positions 3924-4064]
CCTTTGACGTTGGAGTCCACGTTCTTT
[37 nt withheld, positions 4092-4128]
ACTCTATCTCGGGCTATTCTTTTGATTTATAAGGGATTTTGCCGATTTCGGTCTATTGGTTAAAAAATGA
GCTGATTTAACAAAAATTTAACGCGAATTTTAACAAAATATTAACGTTTACAATTTTATGGTGCACTCTC
AGTACAATCTGCTCTGATGCCGCATAGTTAAGCCAGCCCCGACACCCGCCAACACCCGCTGACGCGCCCT
GACGGGCTTGTCTGCTCCCGGCATCCGCTTACAGACAAGCTGTGACCGTCTCCGGGAGCTGCATGTGTCA
GAGGTTTTCACCGTCATCACCGAAACGCGCGAGACGAAAGGGCCTCGTGATACGCCTATTTTTATAGGTT
AATGTCATGATAATAATGGTTTCTTAGACGTCAGGTGGCACTTTTCGGGGAAATGTGCGCGGAACCCCTA
TTTGTTTATTTTTCTAAATACATTCAAATATGTATCCGCTCATGAGACAATAACCCTGATAAATGCTTCA
ATAATATTGAAAAAGGAAGAGTATGAGTATTCAACATTTCCGTGTCGCCCTTATTCCCTTTTTTGCGGCA
TTTTGCCTTCCTGTTTTTGCTCACCCAGAAACGCTGGTGAAAGTAAAAGATGCTGAAGATCAGTTGGGTG
CACGAGTGGGTTACATCGAACTGGATCTCAACAGCGGTAAGATCCTTGAGAGTTTTCGCCCCGAAGAACG
TTTTCCAATGATGAGCACTTTTAAAGTTCTGCTATGTGGCGCGGTATTATCCCGTATTGACGCCGGGCAA
GAGCAACTCGGTCGCCGCATACACTATTCTCAGAATGACTTGGTTGAGTACTCACCAGTCACAGAAAAGC
ATCTTACGGATGGCATGACAGTAAGAGAATTATGCAGTGCTGCCATAACCATGAGTGATAACACTGCGGC
CAACTTACTTCTGACAACGATCGGAGGACCGAAGGAGCTAACCGCTTTTTTGCACAACATGGGGGATCAT
GTAACTCGCCTTGATCGTTGGGAACCGGAGCTGAATGAAGCCATACCAAACGACGAGCGTGACACCACGA
TGCCTGTAGCAATGGCAACAACGTTGCGCAAACTATTAACTGGCGAACTACTTACTCTAGCTTCCCGGCA
ACAATTAATAGACTGGATGGAGGCGGATAAAGTTGCAGGACCACTTCTGCGCTCGGCCCTTCCGGCTGGC
TGGTTTATTGCTGATAAATCTGGAGCCGGTGAGCGTGGGTCTCGCGGTATCATTGCAGCACTGGGGCCAG
ATGGTAAGCCCTCCCGTATCGTAGTTATCTACACGACGGGGAGTCAGGCAACTATGGATGAACGAAATAG
ACAGATCGCTGAGATAGGTGCCTCACTGATTAAGCATTGGTAACTGTCAGACCAAGTTTACTCATATATA
CTTTAGATTGATTTAAAACTTCATTTTTAATTTAAAAGGATCTAGGTGAAGATCCTTTTTGATAATCTCA
TGACCAAAATCCCTTAACGTGAGTTTTCGTTCCACTGAGCGTCAGACCCCGTAGAAAAGATCAAAGGATC
TTCTTGAGATCCTTTTTTTCTGCGCGTAATCTGCTGCTTGCAAACAAAAAAACCACCGCTACCAGCGGTG
GTTTGTTTGCCGGATCAAGAGCTACCAACTCTTTTTCCGAAGGTAACTGGCTTCAGCAGAGCGCAGATAC
CAAATACTGTTCTTCTAGTGTAGCCGTAGTTAGGCCACCACTTCAAGAACTCTGTAGCACCGCCTACATA
CCTCGCTCTGCTAATCCTGTTACCAGTGGCTGCTGCCAGTGGCGATAAGTCGTGTCTTACCGGGTTGGAC
TCAAGACGATAGTTACCGGATAAGGCGCAGCGGTCGGGCTGAACGGGGGGTTCGTGCACACAGCCCAGCT
TGGAGCGAACGACCTACACCGAACTGAGATACCTACAGCGTGAGCTATGAGAAAGCGCCACGCTTCCCGA
AGGGAGAAAGGCGGACAGGTATCCGGTAAGCGGCAGGGTCGGAACAGGAGAGCGCACGAGGGAGCTTCCA
GGGGGAAACGCCTGGTATCTTTATAGTCCTGTCGGGTTTCGCCACCTCTGACTTGAGCGTCGATTTTTGT
GATGCTCGTCAGGGGGGCGGAGCCTATGGAAAAACGCCAGCAACGCGGCCTTTTTACGGTTCCTGGCCT
Features (pLannotate 1.2.2; 17 found; start..end, strand, type, name):
     36..63      +  repeat_region  AAV2 ITR (fragment): inverted terminal repeat of adeno-associated virus serotype 2 inverted
     92..119     +  repeat_region  AAV2 ITR (fragment): inverted terminal repeat of adeno-associated virus serotype 2 inverted
    182..248     +  CDS            small t antigen (fragment): SV40 (simian virus 40) small t antigen
    255..1433    +  promoter       EF-1α promoter: strong constitutive promoter for human elongation factor EF-1α
   1434..1568    +  CDS            dnaE-N (fragment): DPO3A_SYNY3 - Experimental evidence at protein level: Swiss-Prot protein existence level 1. DNA polymerase III is a complex, multichain enzyme responsible for most of the replicative synthesis in bacteria. This DNA polymerase also exhibits 3' to 5' exonuclease activity. The alpha chain is the DNA polymerase (By similarity). From Synechocystis sp. (strain PCC 6803 / Kazusa).
   1569..2423    +  CDS            Cre (fragment): site-specific recombinase Cre is a site-specific recombinase from bacteriophage P1. Recombination occurs at loxP sequences.
   2422..2448    +  misc_feature   MCS (fragment): pBluescript multiple cloning site
   2448..3036    +  misc_feature   WPRE: woodchuck hepatitis virus posttranscriptional regulatory element
   3068..3544    +  polyA_signal   hGH poly(A) signal: human growth hormone polyadenylation signal
   3584..3724    +  repeat_region  AAV2 ITR: inverted terminal repeat of adeno-associated virus serotype 2 inverted
   3729..3780    -  misc_feature   bom (fragment): basis of mobility region from pBR322
   3799..4254    +  rep_origin     f1 ori (sequence partly withheld): f1 bacteriophage origin of replication; arrow indicates direction of (+) strand synthesis
   4255..4304    -  misc_feature   bom (fragment): basis of mobility region from pBR322
   4406..4441    -  CDS            rop (fragment): Rop protein, which maintains plasmids at low copy number; rop
   4536..4640    +  promoter       AmpR promoter: bla
   4641..5501    +  CDS            AmpR: β-lactamase; bla; confers resistance to ampicillin, carbenicillin, and related antibiotics
   5672..6260    +  rep_origin     ori: high-copy-number ColE1/pMB1/pBR322/pUC origin of replication
