[The description below was written by a language model from this plasmid's Addgene catalogue record and pLannotate feature annotations shown in this document.]
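Description:
AAV-Ef1a-InteinC-CreC is an adeno-associated virus transfer plasmid built on a pAAV backbone (about 6.3 kb) for mammalian expression of the C-terminal half of an intein-mediated split Cre recombinase. It is maintained in bacteria through a high-copy ColE1/pUC-type origin and selected with ampicillin via the bla gene and its promoter. An f1 phage origin is also present. The annotation additionally picks up short fragments of bom, rop and SV40 small t antigen, which appear to be backbone remnants rather than functional elements.

The expression cassette lies between AAV2 inverted terminal repeats, which allow the intervening DNA to be packaged into recombinant AAV particles when replication and capsid functions are supplied in trans. The right ITR is annotated in full, while the left one is detected only as two short fragments in the sequencing-derived record. Within the cassette, the strong constitutive human EF-1α promoter drives a fusion open reading frame. It consists of a short segment matched to Synechocystis DnaE, the source of a naturally split intein and evidently the InteinC portion despite the automated "dnaE-N" label, followed directly by a fragment of bacteriophage P1 Cre (CreC). A WPRE downstream enhances transcript stability and expression, and a human growth hormone polyadenylation signal terminates the message.

On its own, the CreC fragment is expected to be inactive. When a cell also expresses the complementary N-terminal Cre fragment fused to the matching intein half, protein trans-splicing joins the two pieces into functional Cre that can recombine loxP sites. This supports intersectional strategies in which recombination is restricted to cells receiving both vectors. The associated publication concerns neural circuit studies, though the record gives no further experimental detail.
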