Addgene plasmid #187615: AAV-Ef1a-InteinC-CreC
Purpose: AAV vector encoding C-terminal portion of split-Intein-mediated split-Cre
Depositing lab: Il Hwan Kim. Depositing organization: The University of Tennessee Health Science Center in Memphis. Publication: Neural circuit pathology driven by Shank3 mutation disrupts social behaviors. Kim S, Kim YE, Song I, Ujihara Y, Kim N, Jiang YH, Yin HH, Lee TH, Kim IH. Cell Rep. 2022 Jun 7;39(10):110906. doi: 10.1016/j.celrep.2022.110906. PubMed 35675770.
Backbone
  Vector backbone: pAAV
  Total vector size (bp): 6307
  Vector type: Mammalian Expression, AAV
Growth in bacteria
  Bacterial resistance: Ampicillin, 100 μg/mL
  Growth temperature: 37°C
  Growth strain: NEB Stable
  Copy number: High Copy
Gene/Insert
  Gene/Insert name: InteinC-CreC
  Species: bacteriophage P1
  Insert size (bp): 979
Terms and licenses: Academic/Nonprofit Terms; Industry Terms: Not Available to Industry
How to cite: AAV-Ef1a-InteinC-CreC was a gift from Il Hwan Kim (Addgene plasmid # 187615 ; http://n2t.net/addgene:187615 ; RRID:Addgene_187615)
